>Addgene plasmid #223287 | pPB-TetOn-FUS-CHOP-FusionRed-FRB-iLID-WPRE-SFFV-MBP-SspB-irFP-NLS-WPRE | addgene full sequence | sequence record 442312 | Addgene NGS Result
CACCGCATATGGTGCACTCTCAGTACAATCTGCTCTGATGCCGCATAGTTAAGCCAGCCCCGACACCCGC
CAACACCCGCTGACGCGCCCTGACGGGCTTGTCTGCTCCCGGCATCCGCTTACAGACAAGCTGTGACCGT
CTCCGGGAGCTGCATGTGTCAGAGGTTTTCACCGTCATCACCGAAACGCGCGAGACGAAAGGGCCTCGTG
ATACGCCTATTTTTATAGGTTAATGTCATGATAATAATGGTTTCTTAGACGTCAGGTGGCACTTTTCGGG
GAAATGTGCGCGGAACCCCTATTTGTTTATTTTTCTAAATACATTCAAATATGTATCCGCTCATGAGACA
ATAACCCTGATAAATGCTTCAATAATATTGAAAAAGGAAGAGTATGAGTATTCAACATTTCCGTGTCGCC
CTTATTCCCTTTTTTGCGGCATTTTGCCTTCCTGTTTTTGCTCACCCAGAAACGCTGGTGAAAGTAAAAG
ATGCTGAAGATCAGTTGGGTGCACGAGTGGGTTACATCGAACTGGATCTCAACAGCGGTAAGATCCTTGA
GAGTTTTCGCCCCGAAGAACGTTTTCCAATGATGAGCACTTTTAAAGTTCTGCTATGTGGCGCGGTATTA
TCCCGTATTGACGCCGGGCAAGAGCAACTCGGTCGCCGCATACACTATTCTCAGAATGACTTGGTTGAGT
ACTCACCAGTCACAGAAAAGCATCTTACGGATGGCATGACAGTAAGAGAATTATGCAGTGCTGCCATAAC
CATGAGTGATAACACTGCGGCCAACTTACTTCTGACAACGATCGGAGGACCGAAGGAGCTAACCGCTTTT
TTGCACAACATGGGGGATCATGTAACTCGCCTTGATCGTTGGGAACCGGAGCTGAATGAAGCCATACCAA
ACGACGAGCGTGACACCACGATGCCTGTAGCAATGGCAACAACGTTGCGCAAACTATTAACTGGCGAACT
ACTTACTCTAGCTTCCCGGCAACAATTAATAGACTGGATGGAGGCGGATAAAGTTGCAGGACCACTTCTG
CGCTCGGCCCTTCCGGCTGGCTGGTTTATTGCTGATAAATCTGGAGCCGGTGAGCGTGGGTCTCGCGGTA
TCATTGCAGCACTGGGGCCAGATGGTAAGCCCTCCCGTATCGTAGTTATCTACACGACGGGGAGTCAGGC
AACTATGGATGAACGAAATAGACAGATCGCTGAGATAGGTGCCTCACTGATTAAGCATTGGTAACTGTCA
GACCAAGTTTACTCATATATACTTTAGATTGATTTAAAACTTCATTTTTAATTTAAAAGGATCTAGGTGA
AGATCCTTTTTGATAATCTCATGACCAAAATCCCTTAACGTGAGTTTTCGTTCCACTGAGCGTCAGACCC
CGTAGAAAAGATCAAAGGATCTTCTTGAGATCCTTTTTTTCTGCGCGTAATCTGCTGCTTGCAAACAAAA
AAACCACCGCTACCAGCGGTGGTTTGTTTGCCGGATCAAGAGCTACCAACTCTTTTTCCGAAGGTAACTG
GCTTCAGCAGAGCGCAGATACCAAATACTGTTCTTCTAGTGTAGCCGTAGTTAGGCCACCACTTCAAGAA
CTCTGTAGCACCGCCTACATACCTCGCTCTGCTAATCCTGTTACCAGTGGCTGCTGCCAGTGGCGATAAG
TCGTGTCTTACCGGGTTGGACTCAAGACGATAGTTACCGGATAAGGCGCAGCGGTCGGGCTGAACGGGGG
GTTCGTGCACACAGCCCAGCTTGGAGCGAACGACCTACACCGAACTGAGATACCTACAGCGTGAGCTATG
AGAAAGCGCCACGCTTCCCGAAGGGAGAAAGGCGGACAGGTATCCGGTAAGCGGCAGGGTCGGAACAGGA
GAGCGCACGAGGGAGCTTCCAGGGGGAAACGCCTGGTATCTTTATAGTCCTGTCGGGTTTCGCCACCTCT
GACTTGAGCGTCGATTTTTGTGATGCTCGTCAGGGGGGCGGAGCCTATGGAAAAACGCCAGCAACGCGGC
CTTTTTACGGTTCCTGGCCTTTTGCTGGCCTTTTGCTCACATGTTCTTTCCTGCGTTATCCCCTGATTCT
GTGGATAACCGTATTACCGCCTTTGAGTGAGCTGATACCGCTCGCCGCAGCCGAACGACCGAGCGCAGCG
AGTCAGTGAGCGAGGAAGCGGAAGAGCGCCCAATACGCAAACCGCCTCTCCCCGCGCGTTGGCCGATTCA
TTAATGCAGCTGGCACGACAGGTTTCCCGACTGGAAAGCGGGCAGTGATCGCAACGCAATTAATGTGAGT
TAGCTCACTCATTAGGCACCCCAGGCTTTACACTTTATGCTTCCGGCTCGTATGTTGTGTGGAATTGTGA
GCGGATAACAATTTCACACAGGAAACAGCTATGACCATGATTACGCCGGGGCGCGCCATTCTAGATTAAC
CCTAGAAAGATAGTCTGCGTAAAATTGACGCATGCATTCTTGAAATATTGCTCTCTCTTTCTAAATAGCG
CGAATCCGTCGCTGTGCATTTAGGACATCTCAGTCGCCGCTTGGAGCTCCCGTGAGGCGTGCTTGTCAAT
GCGGTAAGTGTCACTGATTTTGAACTATAACGACCGCGTGAGTCAAAATGACGCATGATTATCTTTTACG
TGACTTTTAAGATTTAACTCATACGATAATTATATTGTTATTTCATGTTCTACTTACGTGATAACTTATT
ATATATATATTTTCTTGTTATAGATATCAACTAGAATGCTAGCATGGGCCCAGATCTCCGAGGGGACCCG
ACAGGCCCGCAGGGACAGCAGAGATCCAGTTTGGATCGATCGATCACGAGACTAGCCTCGAGTTGGCTTT
ACTCCCTATCAGTGATAGAGAACGTATGAAGAGTTTACTCCCTATCAGTGATAGAGAACGTATGCAGACT
TTACTCCCTATCAGTGATAGAGAACGTATAAGGAGTTTACTCCCTATCAGTGATAGAGAACGTATGACCA
GTTTACTCCCTATCAGTGATAGAGAACGTATCTACAGTTTACTCCCTATCAGTGATAGAGAACGTATATC
CAGTTTACTCCCTATCAGTGATAGAGAACGTATAAGCTTTAGGCGTGTACGGTGGGCGCCTATAAAAGCA
GAGCTCGTTTAGTGAACCGTCAGATCGCCTGGAGCAATTCCACAACACTTTTGTCTTATACCAACTTTCC
GTACCACTTCCTACCCTCGTAAACCGGTTCGTCGACTAGTCCAGTGTGGTGGAATTCTGCAGATATCAAC
AAGTTTGTACAAAAAAGCAGGCTCCACCATGGAACAAAAACTCATCTCAGAAGAGGATCTGATGGCCTCA
AACGATTATACCCAACAAGCAACCCAAAGCTATGGGGCCTACCCCACCCAGCCCGGGCAGGGCTATTCCC
AGCAGAGCAGTCAGCCCTACGGACAGCAGAGTTACAGTGGTTATAGCCAGTCCACGGACACTTCAGGCTA
TGGCCAGAGCAGCTATTCTTCTTATGGCCAGAGCCAGAACACAGGCTATGGAACTCAGTCAACTCCCCAG
GGATATGGCTCGACTGGCGGCTATGGCAGTAGCCAGAGCTCCCAATCGTCTTACGGGCAGCAGTCCTCCT
ATCCTGGCTATGGCCAGCAGCCAGCTCCCAGCAGCACCTCGGGAAGTTACGGTAGCAGTTCTCAGAGCAG
CAGCTATGGGCAGCCCCAGAGTGGGAGCTACAGCCAGCAGCCTAGCTATGGTGGACAGCAGCAAAGCTAT
GGACAGCAGCAAAGCTATAATCCCCCTCAGGGCTATGGACAGCAGAACCAGTACAACAGCAGCAGTGGTG
GTGGAGGTGGAGGTGGAGGTGGAGGTAACTATGGCCAAGATCAATCCTCCATGAGTAGTGGTGGTGGCAG
TGGTGGCGGTTATGGCAATCAAGACCAGAGTGGTGGAGGTGGCAGCGGTGGCTATGGACAGCAGGACCGT
GGAGCAGCTGAGTCATTGCCTTTCTCCTTCGGGACACTGTCCAGCTGGGAGCTGGAAGCCTGGTATGAGG
ACCTGCAAGAGGTCCTGTCTTCAGATGAAAATGGGGGTACCTATGTTTCACCTCCTGGAAATGAAGAGGA
AGAATCAAAAATCTTCACCACTCTTGACCCTGCTTCTCTGGCTTGGCTGACTGAGGAGGAGCCAGAACCA
GCAGAGGTCACAAGCACCTCCCAGAGCCCTCACTCTCCAGATTCCAGTCAGAGCTCCCTGGCTCAGGAGG
AAGAGGAGGAAGACCAAGGGAGAACCAGGAAACGGAAACAGAGTGGTCATTCCCCAGCCCGGGCTGGAAA
GCAGCGCATGAAGGAGAAAGAACAGGAGAATGAAAGGAAAGTGGCACAGCTAGCTGAAGAGAATGAACGG
CTCAAGCAGGAAATCGAGCGCCTGACCAGGGAAGTAGAGGCGACTCGCCGAGCTCTGATTGACCGAATGG
TGAATCTGCACCAAGCAATGGTGAGCGAGCTGATTAAGGAGAACATGCCCATGAAGCTGTACATGGAGGG
CACCGTGAACAACCACCACTTCAAGTGCACATCCGAGGGCGAAGGCAAGCCCTACGAGGGCACCCAGACC
ATGAGAATCAAGGTCGTCGAGGGCGGCCCTCTCCCCTTCGCCTTCGACATCCTGGCTACCAGCTTCATGT
ACGGCAGCAGAACCTTCATCAAGCACCCTCCGGGCATCCCCGACTTCTTTAAGCAGTCCTTCCCTGAGGG
CTTCACATGGGAGAGAGTCACCACATACGAAGACGGGGGCGTGCTGACCGCTACCCAGGACACCAGCCTC
CAGGACGGCTGCCTCATCTACAACGTCAAGGTTAGAGGGGTGAACTTCCCAGCCAACGGCCCTGTGATGC
AGAAGAAAACACTCGGCTGGGAGGCCTCCACCGAGACGATGTACCCCGCTGACGGCGGCCTGGAAGGCGC
ATGTGACATGGCCCTGAAGCTCGTGGGCGGGGGCCACCTGATCTGCAACCTTGAGACCACATACAGATCC
AAGAAACCCGCTACGAACCTCAAGATGCCCGGCGTCTACAACGTGGACCACAGACTGGAAAGAATCAAGG
AGGCCGACGATGAGACCTACGTCGAGCAGCACGAGGTGGCTGTGGCCAGATACTCTACTGGTGGCGCTGG
TGATGGAGGTAAAGCGGCCACGCGTATCCTCTGGCATGAGATGTGGCATGAAGGCCTGGAAGAGGCATCT
CGTTTGTACTTTGGGGAAAGGAACGTGAAAGGCATGTTTGAGGTGCTGGAGCCCTTGCATGCTATGATGG
AACGGGGCCCCCAGACTCTGAAGGAAACATCCTTTAATCAGGCCTATGGTCGAGATTTAATGGAGGCCCA
AGAGTGGTGCAGGAAGTACATGAAATCAGGGAATGTCAAGGACCTCCTCCAAGCCTGGGACCTCTATTAT
CATGTGTTCCGACGAATCTCAAAGGGAAGCGGAGGTAGTGCTGGTGGTGGTGGATCCGGTGAGTTTCTGG
CAACCACACTGGAACGGATCGAGAAAAATTTCGTGATTACTGATCCGAGACTGCCTGACAACCCAATCAT
TTTTGCGAGCGATTCCTTCCTGCAGCTGACAGAATATTCTCGGGAAGAGATCCTGGGGCGCAATTGCCGT
TTTCTGCAGGGACCCGAGACAGACCGTGCCACTGTTCGGAAAATCAGAGATGCTATTGACAACCAGACTG
AAGTGACCGTTCAGCTGATCAATTATACCAAGAGCGGCAAGAAGTTCTGGAACGTGTTCCACCTGCAGCC
GATGCGCGATTATAAGGGCGACGTCCAGTACTTCATTGGCGTGCAGCTGGATGGCACCGAACGTCTTCAT
GGCGCCGCTGAGCGTGAGGCGGTCTGCCTGATCAAAAAGACAGCCTTTCAGATTGCTGAGGCAGCGAACG
ACGAAAATTACTTTTGACCTGCAGGCGGCCGCAACTCCCACCTGCAACATGCGTGACTGACTGAGGCCGC
GACTCTAGAGTCGACCTGCAGGCATGCAAGCTTGATATCAAGCTTATCGATAATCAACCTCTGGATTACA
AAATTTGTGAAAGATTGACTGGTATTCTTAACTATGTTGCTCCTTTTACGCTATGTGGATACGCTGCTTT
AATGCCTTTGTATCATGCTATTGCTTCCCGTATGGCTTTCATTTTCTCCTCCTTGTATAAATCCTGGTTG
CTGTCTCTTTATGAGGAGTTGTGGCCCGTTGTCAGGCAACGTGGCGTGGTGTGCACTGTGTTTGCTGACG
CAACCCCCACTGGTTGGGGCATTGCCACCACCTGTCAGCTCCTTTCCGGGACTTTCGCTTTCCCCCTCCC
TATTGCCACGGCGGAACTCATCGCCGCCTGCCTTGCCCGCTGCTGGACAGGGGCTCGGCTGTTGGGCACT
GACAATTCCGTGGTGTTGTCGGGGAAATCATCGTCCTTTCCTTGGCTGCTCGCCTGTGTTGCCACCTGGA
TTCTGCGCGGGACGTCCTTCTGCTACGTCCCTTCGGCCCTCAATCCAGCGGACCTTCCTTCCCGCGGCCT
GCTGCCGGCTCTGCGGCCTCTTCCGCGTCTTCGCCTTCGCCCTCAGACGAGTCGGATCTCCCTTTGGGCC
GCCTCCCCGCATCGCCCGCCCCACGACCCGCAGCGCCCGACCGAAAGGAGCGCACGACCCCATGCATCGA
TACTAGTTCCGATAAAATAAAAGATTTTATTTAGTCTCCAGAAAAAGGGGGGAATGAAAGACCCCACCTG
TAGGTTTGGCAAGCTAGCTGCAGTAACGCCATTTTGCAAGGCATGGAAAAATACCAAACCAAGAATAGAG
AAGTTCAGATCAAGGGCGGGTACATGAAAATAGCTAACGTTGGGCCAAACAGGATATCTGCGGTGAGCAG
TTTCGGCCCCGGCCCGGGGCCAAGAACAGATGGTCACCGCAGTTTCGGCCCCGGCCCGAGGCCAAGAACA
GATGGTCCCCAGATATGGCCCAACCCTCAGCAGTTTCTTAAGACCCATCAGATGTTTCCAGGCTCCCCCA
AGGACCTGAAATGACCCTGCGCCTTATTTGAATTAACCAATCAGCCTGCTTCTCGCTTCTGTTCGCGCGC
TTCTGCTTCCCGAGCTCTATAAAAGAGCTCACAACCCCTCACTCGGCGCGCCAGTCCTCCGACAGACTGA
GTCGCCCGGGGGGGATCTGGAGCTCTCGAGAATTCTCACGCGTCAAGTGGAGCAAGGCAGGTGGACAGTG
GATCCGCCACCATGGAACAAAAACTCATCTCAGAAGAGGATCTGGGAGGAGGGTCTAAAATCGAAGAAGG
TAAACTGGTAATCTGGATTAACGGCGATAAAGGCTATAACGGTCTCGCTGAAGTCGGTAAGAAATTCGAG
AAAGATACCGGAATTAAAGTCACCGTTGAGCATCCGGATAAACTGGAAGAGAAATTCCCACAGGTTGCGG
CAACTGGCGATGGCCCTGACATTATCTTCTGGGCACACGACCGCTTTGGTGGCTACGCTCAATCTGGCCT
GTTGGCTGAAATCACCCCGGACAAAGCGTTCCAGGACAAGCTGTATCCGTTTACCTGGGATGCCGTACGT
TACAACGGCAAGCTGATTGCTTACCCGATCGCTGTTGAAGCGTTATCGCTGATTTATAACAAAGATCTGC
TGCCGAACCCGCCAAAAACCTGGGAAGAGATCCCGGCGCTGGATAAAGAACTGAAAGCGAAAGGTAAGAG
CGCGCTGATGTTCAACCTGCAAGAACCGTACTTCACCTGGCCGCTGATTGCTGCTGACGGGGGTTATGCG
TTCAAGTATGAAAACGGCAAGTACGACATTAAAGACGTGGGCGTGGATAACGCTGGCGCGAAAGCGGGTC
TGACCTTCCTGGTTGACCTGATTAAAAACAAACACATGAATGCAGACACCGATTACTCCATCGCAGAAGC
TGCCTTTAATAAAGGCGAAACAGCGATGACCATCAACGGCCCGTGGGCATGGTCCAACATCGACACCAGC
AAAGTGAATTATGGTGTAACGGTACTGCCGACCTTCAAGGGTCAACCATCCAAACCGTTCGTTGGCGTGC
TGAGCGCAGGTATTAACGCCGCCAGTCCGAACAAAGAGCTGGCAAAAGAGTTCCTCGAAAACTATCTGCT
GACTGATGAAGGTCTGGAAGCGGTTAATAAAGACAAACCGCTGGGTGCCGTAGCGCTGAAGTCTTACGAG
GAAGAGTTGGTGAAAGATCCGCGTATTGCCGCCACTATGGAAAACGCCCAGAAAGGTGAAATCATGCCGA
ACATCCCGCAGATGTCCGCTTTCTGGTATGCCGTGCGTACTGCGGTGATCAACGCCGCCAGCGGTCGTCA
GACTGTCGATGAAGCCCTGAAAGACGCGCAGACTTCCGGACTCAGATCTCGAGCTCAAGCTTCGAACGAA
TTCGGCATTGATCTGAGCGGCCTGACCCTGCAGGAATTCAGCTCCCCGAAACGCCCTAAGCTGCTGCGTG
AATATTACGATTGGCTGGTTGATAACAGCTTTACCCCATATCTGGTGGTGGATGCCACATACCTGGGCGT
GAACGTGCCCGTGGAGTATGTGAAAGACGGTCAGATCGTGCTGAATCTGTCTGCAAGTGCGACCGGCAAC
CTGCAACTGACAAATGATTTTATCCAGTTCAACGCCCGCTTTAAGGGCGTGTCTCGTGAACTGTATATCC
CGATGGGTGCCGCTCTGGCCATTTACGCTCGCGAGAACGGCGATGGTGTGATGTTCGAACCAGAAGAAAT
CTATGACGAGCTGAATATTGGTATGTCGGTACCGCTGACTACCTCAGCATTCGGCCACGCGTTTCTGGCT
AACTGTGAACGCGAGCAGATCCACCTGGCGGGCTCCATTCAGCCGCACGGTATCCTGCTGGCTGTGAAAG
AGCCGGACAACGTGGTGATCCAGGCTTCTATTAACGCTGCGGAGTTCCTGAACACCAACTCTGTTGTTGG
CCGTCCGCTGCGTGACCTGGGCGGCGATCTGCCTTTGCAGATCCTGCCGCACCTGAACGGCCCGCTGCAC
CTGGCTCCGATGACCCTGCGTTGTACCGTGGGTTCTCCGCCGCGTCGTGTGGACTGTACCATTCATCGTC
CGTCTAACGGCGGCCTGATCGTAGAACTGGAACCAGCAACCAAGACCACTAACATTGCGCCGGCTCTGGA
CGGTGCGTTTCATCGTATCACTTCTTCATCCTCCCTGATGGGCCTGTGTGACGAAACCGCGACTATTATC
CGTGAGATTACTGGCTACGACCGTGTGATGGTAGTACGTTTCGATGAAGAGGGTAATGGCGAAATTCTGT
CCGAACGTCGTCGTGCGGACCTGGAAGCGTTCCTGGGTAACCGCTACCCGGCGTCTACTATTCCGCAGAT
CGCTCGTCGCCTGTACGAACATAACCGTGTTCGCCTGCTGGTAGATGTGAACTATACTCCGGTTCCGCTA
CAGCCGCGCATCAGCCCGCTGAACGGTCGTGATCTGGATATGTCCCTGTCTTGCCTGCGCTCTATGTCCC
CGATCCACCAGAAATACATGCAGGACATGGGCGTTGGCGCGACCCTGGTTTGCTCTCTGATGGTGTCTGG
TCGTCTGTGGGGTCTGATCGCTTGCCACCACTACGAACCGCGCTTCGTTCCGTTCCACATTCGCGCTGCT
GGCGAAGCGCTGGCGGAAACTTGTGCGATCCGCATCGCGACGCTGGAGAGCTTTGCACAGTCTCAGTCCA
AAGGTGGATCCGGTCCTGCTGCCAAGAGGGTCAAGTTGGACTAGGCGGCCGCAACTCCCACCTGCAACAT
GCGTGACTGACTGAGGCCGCGACTCTAGAGTCGACCTGCAGGCATGCAAGCTTGATATCAAGCTTATCGA
TAATCAACCTCTGGATTACAAAATTTGTGAAAGATTGACTGGTATTCTTAACTATGTTGCTCCTTTTACG
CTATGTGGATACGCTGCTTTAATGCCTTTGTATCATGCTATTGCTTCCCGTATGGCTTTCATTTTCTCCT
CCTTGTATAAATCCTGGTTGCTGTCTCTTTATGAGGAGTTGTGGCCCGTTGTCAGGCAACGTGGCGTGGT
GTGCACTGTGTTTGCTGACGCAACCCCCACTGGTTGGGGCATTGCCACCACCTGTCAGCTCCTTTCCGGG
ACTTTCGCTTTCCCCCTCCCTATTGCCACGGCGGAACTCATCGCCGCCTGCCTTGCCCGCTGCTGGACAG
GGGCTCGGCTGTTGGGCACTGACAATTCCGTGGTGTTGTCGGGGAAATCATCGTCCTTTCCTTGGCTGCT
CGCCTGTGTTGCCACCTGGATTCTGCGCGGGACGTCCTTCTGCTACGTCCCTTCGGCCCTCAATCCAGCG
GACCTTCCTTCCCGCGGCCTGCTGCCGGCTCTGCGGCCTCTTCCGCGTCTTCGCCTTCGCCCTCAGACGA
GTCGGATCTCCCTTTGGGCCGCCTCCCCGCATCGATACCGTCGACCTCGAGGGAATTAATTCGAGCTCGG
TACCTTTAAGACCAATGACTTACAAGGCAGCTGTAGATCTTAGCCACTTTTTAAAAGAAAAGGGGGGACT
AAAAGTTTTGTTACTTTATAGAAGAAATTTTGAGTTTTTGTTTTTTTTTAATAAATAAATAAACATAAAT
AAATTGTTTGTTGAATTTATTATTAGTATGTAAGTGTAAATATAATAAAACTTAATATCTATTCAAATTA
ATAAATAAACCTCGATATACAGACCGATAAAACACATGCGTCAATTTTACGCATGATTATCTTTAACGTA
CGTCACAATATGATTATCTTTCTAGGGTTAATCTAGTATACGCGTATGCGGCCGCTTAATTAATCCATGG
CGCCTGATGCGGTATTTTCTCCTTACGCATCTGTGCGGTATTTCA
Features (pLannotate 1.2.2; 31 found; start..end, strand, type, name):
    159..194     -  CDS            rop (fragment): Rop protein, which maintains plasmids at low copy number; rop
    289..393     +  promoter       AmpR promoter: bla
    394..1254    +  CDS            AmpR: β-lactamase; bla; confers resistance to ampicillin, carbenicillin, and related antibiotics
   1425..2013    +  rep_origin     ori: high-copy-number ColE1/pMB1/pBR322/pUC origin of replication
   2196..2288    +  CDS            lacI (fragment): lac repressor; lacI; The lac repressor binds to the lac operator to inhibit transcription in E. coli. This inhibition can be relieved by adding lactose or isopropyl-β-D-thiogalactopyranoside (IPTG).
   2301..2322    +  protein_bind   CAP binding site: CAP binding activates transcription in the presence of cAMP. E. coli catabolite activator protein
   2337..2367    +  promoter       lac promoter: promoter for the E. coli lac operon
   2371..2393    +  protein_bind   lac operator (fragment): The lac repressor binds to the lac operator to inhibit transcription in E. coli. This inhibition can be relieved by adding lactose or isopropyl-β-D-thiogalactopyranoside (IPTG). lac repressor encoded by lacI
   2788..2809    +  CDS            Rev (fragment): human immunodeficiency virus 1 (HIV-1) Rev protein; rev; enhances nuclear export of unspliced and incompletely spliced viral mRNAs
   2868..3243    +  promoter       TRE3G promoter: 3rd-generation Tet-responsive promoter that can be activated by binding of Tet-On® 3G
   3289..3313    +  protein_bind   attB1: mutant version of attB; recombination site for the Gateway® BP reaction BP Clonase™
   3352..3951    +  CDS            FUS (fragment): FUS_HUMAN - Also known as TLS. Experimental evidence at protein level: Swiss-Prot protein existence level 1. DNA/RNA-binding protein that plays a role in various cellular processes such as transcription regulation, RNA splicing, RNA transport, DNA repair and damage response (PubMed:27731383). Binds to nascent pre-mRNAs and acts as a molecular mediator between RNA polymerase II and U1 small nuclear ribonucleoprotein thereby coupling transcription and splicing (PubMed:26124092). Binds also its own pre- mRNA and autoregulates its expression; this autoregulation mechanism is mediated by non-sense-
   3994..4497    +  CDS            DDIT3: DDIT3_HUMAN - Also known as CHOP, CHOP10, GADD153. Experimental evidence at protein level: Swiss-Prot protein existence level 1. Multifunctional transcription factor in endoplasmic reticulum (ER) stress response (PubMed:15322075, PubMed:15775988, PubMed:19672300). Plays an essential role in the response to a wide variety of cell stresses and induces cell cycle arrest and apoptosis in response to ER stress (PubMed:15322075, PubMed:15775988). Plays a dual role both as an inhibitor of CCAAT/enhancer-binding protein (C/EBP) function and as an activator of other genes (By similarity). Acts as a dom
   4498..5193    +  CDS            FusionRed: FusionRed is a basic (constitutively fluorescent) red fluorescent protein published in 2012, derived from Entacmaea quadricolor. It has low acid sensitivity.
   5206..5484    +  CDS            FRB*: T2098L mutant of FKBP-rapamycin binding domain of human FRAP binds synthetic ligands such as AP21967
   5548..5865    +  CDS            miniSOG: miniSOG is a basic (constitutively fluorescent) cyan fluorescent protein published in 2011, derived from Arabidopsis thaliana. It requires the cofactor flavin for fluorescence.
   6023..6053    +  misc_feature   MCS (fragment): pUC18/19 multiple cloning site
   6054..6072    +  misc_feature   MCS (fragment): pBluescript multiple cloning site
   6072..6660    +  misc_feature   WPRE: woodchuck hepatitis virus posttranscriptional regulatory element
   6813..7220    +  promoter       SFFV promoter: spleen focus-forming virus long terminal repeat (LTR) promoter
   7337..8434    +  CDS            MBP: maltose binding protein from E. coli; malE (mutated); This version of the gene does not encode a signal sequence, so MBP will remain in the cytosol.
   8435..8466    +  misc_feature   MCS (fragment): multiple cloning site
   8510..8839    +  CDS            sspB (fragment): SSPB_HAEIN - Experimental evidence at protein level: Swiss-Prot protein existence level 1. Also stimulates degradation of the N-terminus of RseA (residues 1-108, alone or in complex with sigma-E) by ClpX-ClpP in a non-ssrA-mediated fashion. From Haemophilus influenzae (strain ATCC 51907 / DSM 11121 / KW20 / Rd).
   8843..9802    +  CDS            mIFP: mIFP is a basic (constitutively fluorescent) near ir fluorescent protein published in 2015, derived from Bradyrhizobium sp.. It has very low acid sensitivity. It requires the cofactor biliverdin for fluorescence.
   9815..9841    +  CDS            c-myc NLS: nuclear localization signal of human c-Myc proto-oncogene (Dang and Lee, 1988)
   9893..9923    +  misc_feature   MCS (fragment): pUC18/19 multiple cloning site
   9924..9942    +  misc_feature   MCS (fragment): pBluescript multiple cloning site
   9942..10530   +  misc_feature   WPRE: woodchuck hepatitis virus posttranscriptional regulatory element
  10531..10553   +  misc_feature   MCS (fragment): pBluescript multiple cloning site
  10570..10638   +  CDS            nef (fragment): NEF_HV1Z2 - Experimental evidence at protein level: Swiss-Prot protein existence level 1. Extracellular Nef protein targets CD4(+) T-lymphocytes for apoptosis by interacting with CXCR4 surface receptors. From Human immunodeficiency virus type 1 group M subtype D (isolate Z2/CDC-Z34) (HIV-1).
  10923..57      -  misc_feature   bom (fragment) (across the origin): basis of mobility region from pBR322
