[The description below was written by a language model from this plasmid's Addgene catalogue record and pLannotate feature annotations shown in this document.]
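Description:
pPB-TetOn-FUS-CHOP-FusionRed-FRB-iLID-WPRE-SFFV-MBP-SspB-irFP-NLS-WPRE is a mammalian expression plasmid of about 11 kb built on the pPBJ backbone and catalogued as a PiggyBac transposase-insertable vector, meaning its cargo is intended to be integrated into the host genome when a transposase is supplied. The automated feature table does not annotate the PiggyBac terminal repeats. It also picks up short Rev and nef fragments that probably reflect cassettes carried over from a lentiviral vector. In E. coli the plasmid is maintained at high copy through a ColE1/pUC-type origin and selected with ampicillin. No mammalian drug marker is recorded, so modified cells are identified by FusionRed and iRFP fluorescence.

The payload consists of two cassettes in the same orientation, each ending in a WPRE to boost transcript expression. In the first, a Tet-responsive TRE3G promoter drives a myc-tagged FUS-CHOP fusion (an N-terminal FUS fragment joined to DDIT3/CHOP), followed by FusionRed, the FRB domain (annotated as the T2098L variant) and iLID. The iLID segment is a LOV-domain module, which the annotation software labels as the related miniSOG. Induction requires a Tet-On transactivator, which is not annotated on this plasmid. In the second cassette, the constitutive SFFV promoter expresses cytosolic-type maltose binding protein fused to SspB, a near-infrared fluorescent protein (called irFP in the name, matched to mIFP) and a c-Myc nuclear localization signal.

Blue light triggers iLID–SspB binding, which recruits the MBP solubility tag to FUS-CHOP. According to the associated publication, this allows rapid and reversible dissolution of biomolecular condensates. FRB offers a possible chemical dimerization handle, although the record does not describe how it is used.
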