Addgene plasmid #223287: pPB-TetOn-FUS-CHOP-FusionRed-FRB-iLID-WPRE-SFFV-MBP-SspB-irFP-NLS-WPRE
Depositing lab: Jared Toettcher. Publication: Rapid and reversible dissolution of biomolecular condensates using light-controlled recruitment of a solubility tag. Brumbaugh-Reed EH, Gao Y, Aoki K, Toettcher JE. Nat Commun. 2024 Aug 7;15(1):6717. doi: 10.1038/s41467-024-50858-0. PubMed 39112465.
Backbone
  Vector backbone: pPBJ
  Vector type: Mammalian Expression, Synthetic Biology ; PiggyBAC transposase insertable vector
  Selectable markers: iRFP and FusionRed fluorescence
Growth in bacteria
  Bacterial resistance: Ampicillin, 100 μg/mL
  Growth temperature: 37°C
  Growth strain: DH5alpha
  Copy number: High Copy
Gene/Insert
  Gene/Insert name: myc-FUS-CHOP-FusionRed-FRB-iLID, MBP-SspB-irFP-NLS
Depositor comments: Please visit https://doi.org/10.1101/2024.01.16.575860 for bioRxiv preprint.
How to cite: pPB-TetOn-FUS-CHOP-FusionRed-FRB-iLID-WPRE-SFFV-MBP-SspB-irFP-NLS-WPRE was a gift from Jared Toettcher (Addgene plasmid # 223287 ; http://n2t.net/addgene:223287 ; RRID:Addgene_223287)
